Addgene plasmid #218531: plentiCRISPR-v2 Puro SPNS1_sg2
Purpose: sgRNA targeting human SPNS1
Depositing lab: Kivanc Birsoy. Depositing organization: Rockefeller University. Publication: Integrative genetic analysis identifies FLVCR1 as a plasma-membrane choline transporter in mammals. Kenny TC, Khan A, Son Y, Yue L, Heissel S, Sharma A, Pasolli HA, Liu Y, Gamazon ER, Alwaseem H, Hite RK, Birsoy K. Cell Metab. 2023 Jun 6;35(6):1057-1071.e12. doi: 10.1016/j.cmet.2023.04.003. Epub 2023 Apr 25. PubMed 37100056.
Backbone
  Vector backbone: plentiCRISPR-v2 Puro
  Vector type: Lentiviral, CRISPR
  Selectable markers: Puromycin
Growth in bacteria
  Bacterial resistance: Ampicillin, 100 μg/mL
  Growth temperature: 37°C
  Growth strain: NEB Stable
  Copy number: Unknown
Gene/Insert
  Gene/Insert name: SPNS1
  gRNA/shRNA sequence: 5’- gAAGTGAGTCCCTACCAGCCA-3’
  Species: H. sapiens (human)
  Entrez Gene: SPNS1 (a.k.a. HSpin1, LAT, PP2030, SLC62A1, SLC63A1, SPIN1, SPINL, nrs)
Terms and licenses: Academic/Nonprofit Terms; Industry Terms: Not Available to Industry
How to cite: plentiCRISPR-v2 Puro SPNS1_sg2 was a gift from Kivanc Birsoy (Addgene plasmid # 218531 ; http://n2t.net/addgene:218531 ; RRID:Addgene_218531)
