[The description below was written by a language model from this plasmid's Addgene catalogue record and pLannotate feature annotations shown in this document.]
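Description:
plentiCRISPR-v2 Puro SPNS1_sg2 is an all-in-one lentiviral CRISPR plasmid of about 13 kb, built on the plentiCRISPR-v2 Puro backbone and carrying a single guide RNA against human SPNS1. It is propagated in E. coli through a high-copy ColE1/pUC-type origin with ampicillin selection (AmpR under its own bla promoter). The backbone also contains an f1 origin and an SV40/EM7-driven bleomycin/Zeocin resistance cassette that lies outside the viral transfer region.

The transfer cassette is a third-generation, self-inactivating HIV-1 design. A CMV enhancer/promoter fused to a truncated 5' LTR drives genomic RNA production in packaging cells. It is followed by the Ψ packaging signal with a gag fragment, the RRE for Rev-dependent nuclear export, and the cPPT/CTS. At the downstream end sit a WPRE and a ΔU3 3' LTR that disables LTR promoter activity after integration.

Within this frame, a human U6 RNA polymerase III promoter expresses the SPNS1-targeting spacer joined to the S. pyogenes guide scaffold (annotated as a tracrRNA fragment). An EF-1α core promoter drives S. pyogenes Cas9, with a puromycin N-acetyltransferase coding sequence downstream. The feature table does not annotate the element linking Cas9 to PuroR or any epitope tags.

After packaging and transduction, one integrated provirus therefore supplies nuclease, guide and a puromycin marker for selecting transduced mammalian cells. The recorded purpose is simply an sgRNA targeting human SPNS1, consistent with use for Cas9-mediated disruption of that gene. The "sg2" in the name suggests it is one of several guides against the same target.
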