Features (pLannotate 1.2.2; 33 found; start..end, strand, type, name):
     31..83      -  misc_feature   bom (fragment): basis of mobility region from pBR322
    238..617     +  enhancer       CMV enhancer: human cytomegalovirus immediate early enhancer
    618..817     +  promoter       CMV promoter: human cytomegalovirus (CMV) immediate early promoter
    835..1015    +  LTR            5' LTR (truncated): truncated 5' long terminal repeat (LTR) from HIV-1
   1062..1187    +  misc_feature   HIV-1 Ψ: packaging signal of human immunodeficiency virus type 1
   1171..1534    +  CDS            HIV-1 gag (fragment): gag protein from human immunodeficiency virus 1; gag
   1680..1913    +  misc_feature   RRE: The Rev response element (RRE) of HIV-1 allows for Rev-dependent mRNA export from the nucleus to the cytoplasm.
   2290..2390    +  CDS            Rev (fragment): human immunodeficiency virus 1 (HIV-1) Rev protein; rev; enhances nuclear export of unspliced and incompletely spliced viral mRNAs
   2440..2557    +  misc_feature   cPPT/CTS: central polypurine tract and central termination sequence of HIV-1
   2608..2848    +  promoter       U6 promoter: RNA polymerase III promoter for human U6 snRNA
   2896..2963    +  misc_RNA       tracrRNA (fragment): trans-activating CRISPR RNA for the Streptococcus pyogenes CRISPR/Cas9 system
   2981..2999    +  CDS            small t antigen (fragment): SV40 (simian virus 40) small t antigen
   3025..3236    +  promoter       EF-1α core promoter: core promoter for human elongation factor EF-1α
   3261..7364    +  CDS            Cas9: Cas9 (Csn1) endonuclease from the Streptococcus pyogenes Type II CRISPR/Cas system generates RNA-guided double strand breaks in DNA
   7502..8099    +  CDS            PuroR (fragment): puromycin N-acetyltransferase; pac from Streptomyces; confers resistance to puromycin
   8115..8703    +  misc_feature   WPRE: woodchuck hepatitis virus posttranscriptional regulatory element
   8754..8773    +  misc_feature   cPPT/CTS (fragment): central polypurine tract and central termination sequence of HIV-1
   8775..9008    +  LTR            3' LTR (ΔU3): self-inactivating 3' long terminal repeat (LTR) from HIV-1
   9040..9264    +  polyA_signal   bGH poly(A) signal: bovine growth hormone polyadenylation signal
   9268..9289    +  promoter       SV40 promoter (fragment): SV40 enhancer and early promoter
   9310..9738    +  rep_origin     f1 ori (sequence partly withheld): f1 bacteriophage origin of replication; arrow indicates direction of (+) strand synthesis
   9752..10081   +  promoter       SV40 promoter: SV40 enhancer and early promoter
  10129..10176   +  promoter       EM7 promoter: synthetic bacterial promoter&nbsp
  10195..10569   +  CDS            BleoR: antibiotic-binding protein; Sh ble from Streptoalloteichus hindustanus; confers resistance to bleomycin, phleomycin, and Zeocin™
  10579..10704   +  CDS            ble (fragment): BLE_KLEPN - Experimental evidence at protein level: Swiss-Prot protein existence level 1. Binding protein with a strong affinity to the bleomycin family of antibiotics. Binds to CL990; an antimitotic-antibiotic compound. From Klebsiella pneumoniae.
  10699..10820   +  polyA_signal   SV40 poly(A) signal: SV40 polyadenylation signal
  10891..10913   -  protein_bind   lac operator (fragment): The lac repressor binds to the lac operator to inhibit transcription in E. coli. This inhibition can be relieved by adding lactose or isopropyl-β-D-thiogalactopyranoside (IPTG). lac repressor encoded by lacI
  10917..10947   -  promoter       lac promoter: promoter for the E. coli lac operon
  10962..10983   -  protein_bind   CAP binding site: CAP binding activates transcription in the presence of cAMP. E. coli catabolite activator protein
  10996..11088   -  CDS            lacI (fragment): lac repressor; lacI; The lac repressor binds to the lac operator to inhibit transcription in E. coli. This inhibition can be relieved by adding lactose or isopropyl-β-D-thiogalactopyranoside (IPTG).
  11271..11859   -  rep_origin     ori: high-copy-number ColE1/pMB1/pBR322/pUC origin of replication
  12030..12890   -  CDS            AmpR: β-lactamase; bla; confers resistance to ampicillin, carbenicillin, and related antibiotics
  12891..12995   -  promoter       AmpR promoter: bla
>Addgene plasmid #218531 | plentiCRISPR-v2 Puro SPNS1_sg2 | addgene full sequence | sequence record 432501 | Addgene NGS Result
GTCGACGGATCGGGAGATCTCCCGATCCCCTATGGTGCACTCTCAGTACAATCTGCTCTGATGCCGCATA
GTTAAGCCAGTATCTGCTCCCTGCTTGTGTGTTGGAGGTCGCTGAGTAGTGCGCGAGCAAAATTTAAGCT
ACAACAAGGCAAGGCTTGACCGACAATTGCATGAAGAATCTGCTTAGGGTTAGGCGTTTTGCGCTGCTTC
GCGATGTACGGGCCAGATATACGCGTTGACATTGATTATTGACTAGTTATTAATAGTAATCAATTACGGG
GTCATTAGTTCATAGCCCATATATGGAGTTCCGCGTTACATAACTTACGGTAAATGGCCCGCCTGGCTGA
CCGCCCAACGACCCCCGCCCATTGACGTCAATAATGACGTATGTTCCCATAGTAACGCCAATAGGGACTT
TCCATTGACGTCAATGGGTGGAGTATTTACGGTAAACTGCCCACTTGGCAGTACATCAAGTGTATCATAT
GCCAAGTACGCCCCCTATTGACGTCAATGACGGTAAATGGCCCGCCTGGCATTATGCCCAGTACATGACC
TTATGGGACTTTCCTACTTGGCAGTACATCTACGTATTAGTCATCGCTATTACCATGGTGATGCGGTTTT
GGCAGTACATCAATGGGCGTGGATAGCGGTTTGACTCACGGGGATTTCCAAGTCTCCACCCCATTGACGT
CAATGGGAGTTTGTTTTGGCACCAAAATCAACGGGACTTTCCAAAATGTCGTAACAACTCCGCCCCATTG
ACGCAAATGGGCGGTAGGCGTGTACGGTGGGAGGTCTATATAAGCAGCGCGTTTTGCCTGTACTGGGTCT
CTCTGGTTAGACCAGATCTGAGCCTGGGAGCTCTCTGGCTAACTAGGGAACCCACTGCTTAAGCCTCAAT
AAAGCTTGCCTTGAGTGCTTCAAGTAGTGTGTGCCCGTCTGTTGTGTGACTCTGGTAACTAGAGATCCCT
CAGACCCTTTTAGTCAGTGTGGAAAATCTCTAGCAGTGGCGCCCGAACAGGGACTTGAAAGCGAAAGGGA
AACCAGAGGAGCTCTCTCGACGCAGGACTCGGCTTGCTGAAGCGCGCACGGCAAGAGGCGAGGGGCGGCG
ACTGGTGAGTACGCCAAAAATTTTGACTAGCGGAGGCTAGAAGGAGAGAGATGGGTGCGAGAGCGTCAGT
ATTAAGCGGGGGAGAATTAGATCGCGATGGGAAAAAATTCGGTTAAGGCCAGGGGGAAAGAAAAAATATA
AATTAAAACATATAGTATGGGCAAGCAGGGAGCTAGAACGATTCGCAGTTAATCCTGGCCTGTTAGAAAC
ATCAGAAGGCTGTAGACAAATACTGGGACAGCTACAACCATCCCTTCAGACAGGATCAGAAGAACTTAGA
TCATTATATAATACAGTAGCAACCCTCTATTGTGTGCATCAAAGGATAGAGATAAAAGACACCAAGGAAG
CTTTAGACAAGATAGAGGAAGAGCAAAACAAAAGTAAGACCACCGCACAGCAAGCGGCCGCTGATCTTCA
GACCTGGAGGAGGAGATATGAGGGACAATTGGAGAAGTGAATTATATAAATATAAAGTAGTAAAAATTGA
ACCATTAGGAGTAGCACCCACCAAGGCAAAGAGAAGAGTGGTGCAGAGAGAAAAAAGAGCAGTGGGAATA
GGAGCTTTGTTCCTTGGGTTCTTGGGAGCAGCAGGAAGCACTATGGGCGCAGCGTCAATGACGCTGACGG
TACAGGCCAGACAATTATTGTCTGGTATAGTGCAGCAGCAGAACAATTTGCTGAGGGCTATTGAGGCGCA
ACAGCATCTGTTGCAACTCACAGTCTGGGGCATCAAGCAGCTCCAGGCAAGAATCCTGGCTGTGGAAAGA
TACCTAAAGGATCAACAGCTCCTGGGGATTTGGGGTTGCTCTGGAAAACTCATTTGCACCACTGCTGTGC
CTTGGAATGCTAGTTGGAGTAATAAATCTCTGGAACAGATTTGGAATCACACGACCTGGATGGAGTGGGA
CAGAGAAATTAACAATTACACAAGCTTAATACACTCCTTAATTGAAGAATCGCAAAACCAGCAAGAAAAG
AATGAACAAGAATTATTGGAATTAGATAAATGGGCAAGTTTGTGGAATTGGTTTAACATAACAAATTGGC
TGTGGTATATAAAATTATTCATAATGATAGTAGGAGGCTTGGTAGGTTTAAGAATAGTTTTTGCTGTACT
TTCTATAGTGAATAGAGTTAGGCAGGGATATTCACCATTATCGTTTCAGACCCACCTCCCAACCCCGAGG
GGACCCGACAGGCCCGAAGGAATAGAAGAAGAAGGTGGAGAGAGAGACAGAGACAGATCCATTCGATTAG
TGAACGGATCGGCACTGCGTGCGCCAATTCTGCAGACAAATGGCAGTATTCATCCACAATTTTAAAAGAA
AAGGGGGGATTGGGGGGTACAGTGCAGGGGAAAGAATAGTAGACATAATAGCAACAGACATACAAACTAA
AGAATTACAAAAACAAATTACAAAAATTCAAAATTTTCGGGTTTATTACAGGGACAGCAGAGATCCAGTT
TGGTTAATTAAGGTACCGAGGGCCTATTTCCCATGATTCCTTCATATTTGCATATACGATACAAGGCTGT
TAGAGAGATAATTAGAATTAATTTGACTGTAAACACAAAGATATTAGTACAAAATACGTGACGTAGAAAG
TAATAATTTCTTGGGTAGTTTGCAGTTTTAAAATTATGTTTTAAAATGGACTATCATATGCTTACCGTAA
CTTGAAAGTATTTCGATTTCTTGGCTTTATATATCTTGTGGAAAGGACGAAACACCGAAGTGAGTCCCTA
CCAGCCAGTTTAAGAGCTATGCTGGAAACAGCATAGCAAGTTTAAATAAGGCTAGTCCGTTATCAACTTG
AAAAAGTGGCACCGAGTCGGTGCTTTTTTGAATTCGCTAGCTAGGTCTTGAAAGGAGTGGGAATTGGCTC
CGGTGCCCGTCAGTGGGCAGAGCGCACATCGCCCACAGTCCCCGAGAAGTTGGGGGGAGGGGTCGGCAAT
TGATCCGGTGCCTAGAGAAGGTGGCGCGGGGTAAACTGGGAAAGTGATGTCGTGTACTGGCTCCGCCTTT
TTCCCGAGGGTGGGGGAGAACCGTATATAAGTGCAGTAGTCGCCGTGAACGTTCTTTTTCGCAACGGGTT
TGCCGCCAGAACACAGGACCGGTTCTAGAGCGCTGCCACCATGGACAAGAAGTACAGCATCGGCCTGGAC
ATCGGCACCAACTCTGTGGGCTGGGCCGTGATCACCGACGAGTACAAGGTGCCCAGCAAGAAATTCAAGG
TGCTGGGCAACACCGACCGGCACAGCATCAAGAAGAACCTGATCGGAGCCCTGCTGTTCGACAGCGGCGA
AACAGCCGAGGCCACCCGGCTGAAGAGAACCGCCAGAAGAAGATACACCAGACGGAAGAACCGGATCTGC
TATCTGCAAGAGATCTTCAGCAACGAGATGGCCAAGGTGGACGACAGCTTCTTCCACAGACTGGAAGAGT
CCTTCCTGGTGGAAGAGGATAAGAAGCACGAGCGGCACCCCATCTTCGGCAACATCGTGGACGAGGTGGC
CTACCACGAGAAGTACCCCACCATCTACCACCTGAGAAAGAAACTGGTGGACAGCACCGACAAGGCCGAC
CTGCGGCTGATCTATCTGGCCCTGGCCCACATGATCAAGTTCCGGGGCCACTTCCTGATCGAGGGCGACC
TGAACCCCGACAACAGCGACGTGGACAAGCTGTTCATCCAGCTGGTGCAGACCTACAACCAGCTGTTCGA
GGAAAACCCCATCAACGCCAGCGGCGTGGACGCCAAGGCCATCCTGTCTGCCAGACTGAGCAAGAGCAGA
CGGCTGGAAAATCTGATCGCCCAGCTGCCCGGCGAGAAGAAGAATGGCCTGTTCGGAAACCTGATTGCCC
TGAGCCTGGGCCTGACCCCCAACTTCAAGAGCAACTTCGACCTGGCCGAGGATGCCAAACTGCAGCTGAG
CAAGGACACCTACGACGACGACCTGGACAACCTGCTGGCCCAGATCGGCGACCAGTACGCCGACCTGTTT
CTGGCCGCCAAGAACCTGTCCGACGCCATCCTGCTGAGCGACATCCTGAGAGTGAACACCGAGATCACCA
AGGCCCCCCTGAGCGCCTCTATGATCAAGAGATACGACGAGCACCACCAGGACCTGACCCTGCTGAAAGC
TCTCGTGCGGCAGCAGCTGCCTGAGAAGTACAAAGAGATTTTCTTCGACCAGAGCAAGAACGGCTACGCC
GGCTACATTGACGGCGGAGCCAGCCAGGAAGAGTTCTACAAGTTCATCAAGCCCATCCTGGAAAAGATGG
ACGGCACCGAGGAACTGCTCGTGAAGCTGAACAGAGAGGACCTGCTGCGGAAGCAGCGGACCTTCGACAA
CGGCAGCATCCCCCACCAGATCCACCTGGGAGAGCTGCACGCCATTCTGCGGCGGCAGGAAGATTTTTAC
CCATTCCTGAAGGACAACCGGGAAAAGATCGAGAAGATCCTGACCTTCCGCATCCCCTACTACGTGGGCC
CTCTGGCCAGGGGAAACAGCAGATTCGCCTGGATGACCAGAAAGAGCGAGGAAACCATCACCCCCTGGAA
CTTCGAGGAAGTGGTGGACAAGGGCGCTTCCGCCCAGAGCTTCATCGAGCGGATGACCAACTTCGATAAG
AACCTGCCCAACGAGAAGGTGCTGCCCAAGCACAGCCTGCTGTACGAGTACTTCACCGTGTATAACGAGC
TGACCAAAGTGAAATACGTGACCGAGGGAATGAGAAAGCCCGCCTTCCTGAGCGGCGAGCAGAAAAAGGC
CATCGTGGACCTGCTGTTCAAGACCAACCGGAAAGTGACCGTGAAGCAGCTGAAAGAGGACTACTTCAAG
AAAATCGAGTGCTTCGACTCCGTGGAAATCTCCGGCGTGGAAGATCGGTTCAACGCCTCCCTGGGCACAT
ACCACGATCTGCTGAAAATTATCAAGGACAAGGACTTCCTGGACAATGAGGAAAACGAGGACATTCTGGA
AGATATCGTGCTGACCCTGACACTGTTTGAGGACAGAGAGATGATCGAGGAACGGCTGAAAACCTATGCC
CACCTGTTCGACGACAAAGTGATGAAGCAGCTGAAGCGGCGGAGATACACCGGCTGGGGCAGGCTGAGCC
GGAAGCTGATCAACGGCATCCGGGACAAGCAGTCCGGCAAGACAATCCTGGATTTCCTGAAGTCCGACGG
CTTCGCCAACAGAAACTTCATGCAGCTGATCCACGACGACAGCCTGACCTTTAAAGAGGACATCCAGAAA
GCCCAGGTGTCCGGCCAGGGCGATAGCCTGCACGAGCACATTGCCAATCTGGCCGGCAGCCCCGCCATTA
AGAAGGGCATCCTGCAGACAGTGAAGGTGGTGGACGAGCTCGTGAAAGTGATGGGCCGGCACAAGCCCGA
GAACATCGTGATCGAAATGGCCAGAGAGAACCAGACCACCCAGAAGGGACAGAAGAACAGCCGCGAGAGA
ATGAAGCGGATCGAAGAGGGCATCAAAGAGCTGGGCAGCCAGATCCTGAAAGAACACCCCGTGGAAAACA
CCCAGCTGCAGAACGAGAAGCTGTACCTGTACTACCTGCAGAATGGGCGGGATATGTACGTGGACCAGGA
ACTGGACATCAACCGGCTGTCCGACTACGATGTGGACCATATCGTGCCTCAGAGCTTTCTGAAGGACGAC
TCCATCGACAACAAGGTGCTGACCAGAAGCGACAAGAACCGGGGCAAGAGCGACAACGTGCCCTCCGAAG
AGGTCGTGAAGAAGATGAAGAACTACTGGCGGCAGCTGCTGAACGCCAAGCTGATTACCCAGAGAAAGTT
CGACAATCTGACCAAGGCCGAGAGAGGCGGCCTGAGCGAACTGGATAAGGCCGGCTTCATCAAGAGACAG
CTGGTGGAAACCCGGCAGATCACAAAGCACGTGGCACAGATCCTGGACTCCCGGATGAACACTAAGTACG
ACGAGAATGACAAGCTGATCCGGGAAGTGAAAGTGATCACCCTGAAGTCCAAGCTGGTGTCCGATTTCCG
GAAGGATTTCCAGTTTTACAAAGTGCGCGAGATCAACAACTACCACCACGCCCACGACGCCTACCTGAAC
GCCGTCGTGGGAACCGCCCTGATCAAAAAGTACCCTAAGCTGGAAAGCGAGTTCGTGTACGGCGACTACA
AGGTGTACGACGTGCGGAAGATGATCGCCAAGAGCGAGCAGGAAATCGGCAAGGCTACCGCCAAGTACTT
CTTCTACAGCAACATCATGAACTTTTTCAAGACCGAGATTACCCTGGCCAACGGCGAGATCCGGAAGCGG
CCTCTGATCGAGACAAACGGCGAAACCGGGGAGATCGTGTGGGATAAGGGCCGGGATTTTGCCACCGTGC
GGAAAGTGCTGAGCATGCCCCAAGTGAATATCGTGAAAAAGACCGAGGTGCAGACAGGCGGCTTCAGCAA
AGAGTCTATCCTGCCCAAGAGGAACAGCGATAAGCTGATCGCCAGAAAGAAGGACTGGGACCCTAAGAAG
TACGGCGGCTTCGACAGCCCCACCGTGGCCTATTCTGTGCTGGTGGTGGCCAAAGTGGAAAAGGGCAAGT
CCAAGAAACTGAAGAGTGTGAAAGAGCTGCTGGGGATCACCATCATGGAAAGAAGCAGCTTCGAGAAGAA
TCCCATCGACTTTCTGGAAGCCAAGGGCTACAAAGAAGTGAAAAAGGACCTGATCATCAAGCTGCCTAAG
TACTCCCTGTTCGAGCTGGAAAACGGCCGGAAGAGAATGCTGGCCTCTGCCGGCGAACTGCAGAAGGGAA
ACGAACTGGCCCTGCCCTCCAAATATGTGAACTTCCTGTACCTGGCCAGCCACTATGAGAAGCTGAAGGG
CTCCCCCGAGGATAATGAGCAGAAACAGCTGTTTGTGGAACAGCACAAGCACTACCTGGACGAGATCATC
GAGCAGATCAGCGAGTTCTCCAAGAGAGTGATCCTGGCCGACGCTAATCTGGACAAAGTGCTGTCCGCCT
ACAACAAGCACCGGGATAAGCCCATCAGAGAGCAGGCCGAGAATATCATCCACCTGTTTACCCTGACCAA
TCTGGGAGCCCCTGCCGCCTTCAAGTACTTTGACACCACCATCGACCGGAAGAGGTACACCAGCACCAAA
GAGGTGCTGGACGCCACCCTGATCCACCAGAGCATCACCGGCCTGTACGAGACACGGATCGACCTGTCTC
AGCTGGGAGGCGACAAGCGACCTGCCGCCACAAAGAAGGCTGGACAGGCTAAGAAGAAGAAAGATTACAA
AGACGATGACGATAAGGGATCCGGCGCAACAAACTTCTCTCTGCTGAAACAAGCCGGAGATGTCGAAGAG
AATCCTGGACCGACCGAGTACAAGCCCACGGTGCGCCTCGCCACCCGCGACGACGTCCCCAGGGCCGTAC
GCACCCTCGCCGCCGCGTTCGCCGACTACCCCGCCACGCGCCACACCGTCGATCCGGACCGCCACATCGA
GCGGGTCACCGAGCTGCAAGAACTCTTCCTCACGCGCGTCGGGCTCGACATCGGCAAGGTGTGGGTCGCG
GACGACGGCGCCGCGGTGGCGGTCTGGACCACGCCGGAGAGCGTCGAAGCGGGGGCGGTGTTCGCCGAGA
TCGGCCCGCGCATGGCCGAGTTGAGCGGTTCCCGGCTGGCCGCGCAGCAACAGATGGAAGGCCTCCTGGC
GCCGCACCGGCCCAAGGAGCCCGCGTGGTTCCTGGCCACCGTCGGAGTCTCGCCCGACCACCAGGGCAAG
GGTCTGGGCAGCGCCGTCGTGCTCCCCGGAGTGGAGGCGGCCGAGCGCGCCGGGGTGCCCGCCTTCCTGG
AGACCTCCGCGCCCCGCAACCTCCCCTTCTACGAGCGGCTCGGCTTCACCGTCACCGCCGACGTCGAGGT
GCCCGAAGGACCGCGCACCTGGTGCATGACCCGCAAGCCCGGTGCCTGAACGCGTTAAGTCGACAATCAA
CCTCTGGATTACAAAATTTGTGAAAGATTGACTGGTATTCTTAACTATGTTGCTCCTTTTACGCTATGTG
GATACGCTGCTTTAATGCCTTTGTATCATGCTATTGCTTCCCGTATGGCTTTCATTTTCTCCTCCTTGTA
TAAATCCTGGTTGCTGTCTCTTTATGAGGAGTTGTGGCCCGTTGTCAGGCAACGTGGCGTGGTGTGCACT
GTGTTTGCTGACGCAACCCCCACTGGTTGGGGCATTGCCACCACCTGTCAGCTCCTTTCCGGGACTTTCG
CTTTCCCCCTCCCTATTGCCACGGCGGAACTCATCGCCGCCTGCCTTGCCCGCTGCTGGACAGGGGCTCG
GCTGTTGGGCACTGACAATTCCGTGGTGTTGTCGGGGAAATCATCGTCCTTTCCTTGGCTGCTCGCCTGT
GTTGCCACCTGGATTCTGCGCGGGACGTCCTTCTGCTACGTCCCTTCGGCCCTCAATCCAGCGGACCTTC
CTTCCCGCGGCCTGCTGCCGGCTCTGCGGCCTCTTCCGCGTCTTCGCCTTCGCCCTCAGACGAGTCGGAT
CTCCCTTTGGGCCGCCTCCCCGCGTCGACTTTAAGACCAATGACTTACAAGGCAGCTGTAGATCTTAGCC
ACTTTTTAAAAGAAAAGGGGGGACTGGAAGGGCTAATTCACTCCCAACGAAGACAAGATCTGCTTTTTGC
TTGTACTGGGTCTCTCTGGTTAGACCAGATCTGAGCCTGGGAGCTCTCTGGCTAACTAGGGAACCCACTG
CTTAAGCCTCAATAAAGCTTGCCTTGAGTGCTTCAAGTAGTGTGTGCCCGTCTGTTGTGTGACTCTGGTA
ACTAGAGATCCCTCAGACCCTTTTAGTCAGTGTGGAAAATCTCTAGCAGGGCCCGTTTAAACCCGCTGAT
CAGCCTCGACTGTGCCTTCTAGTTGCCAGCCATCTGTTGTTTGCCCCTCCCCCGTGCCTTCCTTGACCCT
GGAAGGTGCCACTCCCACTGTCCTTTCCTAATAAAATGAGGAAATTGCATCGCATTGTCTGAGTAGGTGT
CATTCTATTCTGGGGGGTGGGGTGGGGCAGGACAGCAAGGGGGAGGATTGGGAAGACAATAGCAGGCATG
CTGGGGATGCGGTGGGCTCTATGGCTTCTGAGGCGGAAAGAACCAGCTGGGGCTCTAGGGGGTATCCCC
[124 nt withheld, positions 9310-9433]
C
[91 nt withheld, positions 9435-9525]
A
[49 nt withheld, positions 9527-9575]
CCTTTGACGTTGGAGTCCACGTTCTTT
[37 nt withheld, positions 9603-9639]
ACCCTATCTCGGTCTATTCTTTTGATTTATAAGGGATTTTGCCGATTTCGGCCTATTGGTTAAAAAATGA
GCTGATTTAACAAAAATTTAACGCGAATTAATTCTGTGGAATGTGTGTCAGTTAGGGTGTGGAAAGTCCC
CAGGCTCCCCAGCAGGCAGAAGTATGCAAAGCATGCATCTCAATTAGTCAGCAACCAGGTGTGGAAAGTC
CCCAGGCTCCCCAGCAGGCAGAAGTATGCAAAGCATGCATCTCAATTAGTCAGCAACCATAGTCCCGCCC
CTAACTCCGCCCATCCCGCCCCTAACTCCGCCCAGTTCCGCCCATTCTCCGCCCCATGGCTGACTAATTT
TTTTTATTTATGCAGAGGCCGAGGCCGCCTCTGCCTCTGAGCTATTCCAGAAGTAGTGAGGAGGCTTTTT
TGGAGGCCTAGGCTTTTGCAAAAAGCTCCCGGGAGCTTGTATATCCATTTTCGGATCTGATCAGCACGTG
TTGACAATTAATCATCGGCATAGTATATCGGCATAGTATAATACGACAAGGTGAGGAACTAAACCATGGC
CAAGTTGACCAGTGCCGTTCCGGTGCTCACCGCGCGCGACGTCGCCGGAGCGGTCGAGTTCTGGACCGAC
CGGCTCGGGTTCTCCCGGGACTTCGTGGAGGACGACTTCGCCGGTGTGGTCCGGGACGACGTGACCCTGT
TCATCAGCGCGGTCCAGGACCAGGTGGTGCCGGACAACACCCTGGCCTGGGTGTGGGTGCGCGGCCTGGA
CGAGCTGTACGCCGAGTGGTCGGAGGTCGTGTCCACGAACTTCCGGGACGCCTCCGGGCCGGCCATGACC
GAGATCGGCGAGCAGCCGTGGGGGCGGGAGTTCGCCCTGCGCGACCCGGCCGGCAACTGCGTGCACTTCG
TGGCCGAGGAGCAGGACTGACACGTGCTACGAGATTTCGATTCCACCGCCGCCTTCTATGAAAGGTTGGG
CTTCGGAATCGTTTTCCGGGACGCCGGCTGGATGATCCTCCAGCGCGGGGATCTCATGCTGGAGTTCTTC
GCCCACCCCAACTTGTTTATTGCAGCTTATAATGGTTACAAATAAAGCAATAGCATCACAAATTTCACAA
ATAAAGCATTTTTTTCACTGCATTCTAGTTGTGGTTTGTCCAAACTCATCAATGTATCTTATCATGTCTG
TATACCGTCGACCTCTAGCTAGAGCTTGGCGTAATCATGGTCATAGCTGTTTCCTGTGTGAAATTGTTAT
CCGCTCACAATTCCACACAACATACGAGCCGGAAGCATAAAGTGTAAAGCCTGGGGTGCCTAATGAGTGA
GCTAACTCACATTAATTGCGTTGCGCTCACTGCCCGCTTTCCAGTCGGGAAACCTGTCGTGCCAGCTGCA
TTAATGAATCGGCCAACGCGCGGGGAGAGGCGGTTTGCGTATTGGGCGCTCTTCCGCTTCCTCGCTCACT
GACTCGCTGCGCTCGGTCGTTCGGCTGCGGCGAGCGGTATCAGCTCACTCAAAGGCGGTAATACGGTTAT
CCACAGAATCAGGGGATAACGCAGGAAAGAACATGTGAGCAAAAGGCCAGCAAAAGGCCAGGAACCGTAA
AAAGGCCGCGTTGCTGGCGTTTTTCCATAGGCTCCGCCCCCCTGACGAGCATCACAAAAATCGACGCTCA
AGTCAGAGGTGGCGAAACCCGACAGGACTATAAAGATACCAGGCGTTTCCCCCTGGAAGCTCCCTCGTGC
GCTCTCCTGTTCCGACCCTGCCGCTTACCGGATACCTGTCCGCCTTTCTCCCTTCGGGAAGCGTGGCGCT
TTCTCATAGCTCACGCTGTAGGTATCTCAGTTCGGTGTAGGTCGTTCGCTCCAAGCTGGGCTGTGTGCAC
GAACCCCCCGTTCAGCCCGACCGCTGCGCCTTATCCGGTAACTATCGTCTTGAGTCCAACCCGGTAAGAC
ACGACTTATCGCCACTGGCAGCAGCCACTGGTAACAGGATTAGCAGAGCGAGGTATGTAGGCGGTGCTAC
AGAGTTCTTGAAGTGGTGGCCTAACTACGGCTACACTAGAAGAACAGTATTTGGTATCTGCGCTCTGCTG
AAGCCAGTTACCTTCGGAAAAAGAGTTGGTAGCTCTTGATCCGGCAAACAAACCACCGCTGGTAGCGGTG
GTTTTTTTGTTTGCAAGCAGCAGATTACGCGCAGAAAAAAAGGATCTCAAGAAGATCCTTTGATCTTTTC
TACGGGGTCTGACGCTCAGTGGAACGAAAACTCACGTTAAGGGATTTTGGTCATGAGATTATCAAAAAGG
ATCTTCACCTAGATCCTTTTAAATTAAAAATGAAGTTTTAAATCAATCTAAAGTATATATGAGTAAACTT
GGTCTGACAGTTACCAATGCTTAATCAGTGAGGCACCTATCTCAGCGATCTGTCTATTTCGTTCATCCAT
AGTTGCCTGACTCCCCGTCGTGTAGATAACTACGATACGGGAGGGCTTACCATCTGGCCCCAGTGCTGCA
ATGATACCGCGAGACCCACGCTCACCGGCTCCAGATTTATCAGCAATAAACCAGCCAGCCGGAAGGGCCG
AGCGCAGAAGTGGTCCTGCAACTTTATCCGCCTCCATCCAGTCTATTAATTGTTGCCGGGAAGCTAGAGT
AAGTAGTTCGCCAGTTAATAGTTTGCGCAACGTTGTTGCCATTGCTACAGGCATCGTGGTGTCACGCTCG
TCGTTTGGTATGGCTTCATTCAGCTCCGGTTCCCAACGATCAAGGCGAGTTACATGATCCCCCATGTTGT
GCAAAAAAGCGGTTAGCTCCTTCGGTCCTCCGATCGTTGTCAGAAGTAAGTTGGCCGCAGTGTTATCACT
CATGGTTATGGCAGCACTGCATAATTCTCTTACTGTCATGCCATCCGTAAGATGCTTTTCTGTGACTGGT
GAGTACTCAACCAAGTCATTCTGAGAATAGTGTATGCGGCGACCGAGTTGCTCTTGCCCGGCGTCAATAC
GGGATAATACCGCGCCACATAGCAGAACTTTAAAAGTGCTCATCATTGGAAAACGTTCTTCGGGGCGAAA
ACTCTCAAGGATCTTACCGCTGTTGAGATCCAGTTCGATGTAACCCACTCGTGCACCCAACTGATCTTCA
GCATCTTTTACTTTCACCAGCGTTTCTGGGTGAGCAAAAACAGGAAGGCAAAATGCCGCAAAAAAGGGAA
TAAGGGCGACACGGAAATGTTGAATACTCATACTCTTCCTTTTTCAATATTATTGAAGCATTTATCAGGG
TTATTGTCTCATGAGCGGATACATATTTGAATGTATTTAGAAAAATAAACAAATAGGGGTTCCGCGCACA
TTTCCCCGAAAAGTGCCACCTGAC
